>Addgene plasmid #60671 | PTAL10 | depositor full sequence | sequence record 97508 | Full Sequence
TAGTTATTAATAGTAATCAATTACGGGGTCATTAGTTCATAGCCCATATATGGAGTTCCGCGTTACATAA
CTTACGGTAAATGGCCCGCCTGGCTGACCGCCCAACGACCCCCGCCCATTGACGTCAATAATGACGTATG
TTCCCATAGTAACGCCAATAGGGACTTTCCATTGACGTCAATGGGTGGAGTATTTACGGTAAACTGCCCA
CTTGGCAGTACATCAAGTGTATCATATGCCAAGTACGCCCCCTATTGACGTCAATGACGGTAAATGGCCC
GCCTGGCATTATGCCCAGTACATGACCTTATGGGACTTTCCTACTTGGCAGTACATCTACGTATTAGTCA
TCGCTATTACCATGGTGATGCGGTTTTGGCAGTACATCAATGGGCGTGGATAGCGGTTTGACTCACGGGG
ATTTCCAAGTCTCCACCCCATTGACGTCAATGGGAGTTTGTTTTGGCACCAAAATCAACGGGACTTTCCA
AAATGTCGTAACAACTCCGCCCCATTGACGCAAATGGGCGGTAGGCGTGTACGGTGGGAGGTCTATATAA
GCAGAGCTGGTTTAGTGAACCGTCAGATCCGCTAGCGCTACCGGTCGCCACCATGGTGAGCAAGGGCGAG
GAGCTGTTCACCGGGGTGGTGCCCATCCTGGTCGAGCTGGACGGCGACGTAAACGGCCACAAGTTCAGCG
TGTCCGGCGAGGGCGAGGGCGATGCCACCTACGGCAAGCTGACCCTGAAGTTCATCTGCACCACCGGCAA
GCTGCCCGTGCCCTGGCCCACCCTCGTGACCACCCTGACCTACGGCGTGCAGTGCTTCAGCCGCTACCCC
GACCACATGAAGCAGCACGACTTCTTCAAGTCCGCCATGCCCGAAGGCTACGTCCAGGAGCGCACCATCT
TCTTCAAGGACGACGGCAACTACAAGACCCGCGCCGAGGTGAAGTTCGAGGGCGACACCCTGGTGAACCG
CATCGAGCTGAAGGGCATCGACTTCAAGGAGGACGGCAACATCCTGGGGCACAAGCTGGAGTACAACTAC
AACAGCCACAACGTCTATATCATGGCCGACAAGCAGAAGAACGGCATCAAGGTGAACTTCAAGATCCGCC
ACAACATCGAGGACGGCAGCGTGCAGCTCGCCGACCACTACCAGCAGAACACCCCCATCGGCGACGGCCC
CGTGCTGCTGCCCGACAACCACTACCTGAGCACCCAGTCCGCCCTGAGCAAAGACCCCAACGAGAAGCGC
GATCACATGGTCCTGCTGGAGTTCGTGACCGCCGCCGGGATCACTCTCGGCATGGACGAGCTGTACAAGC
AATGTACTAACTACGCTTTGTTGAAACTCGCTGGCGATGTTGAAAGTAACCCCGGTCCTGAATTCATGGA
CTACAAAGACCATGACGGTGATTATAAAGATCATGACATCGATTACAAGGATGACGATGACAAGATGGCC
CCCAAGAAGAAGAGGAAGGTGGGCATTCACGGGGTACCTATGGTGGATCTACGCACGCTCGGCTACAGTC
AGCAGCAGCAAGAGAAGATCAAACCGAAGGTGCGTTCGACAGTGGCGCAGCACCACGAGGCACTGGTGGG
CCATGGGTTTACACACGCGCACATCGTTGCGCTCAGCCAACACCCGGCAGCGTTAGGGACCGTCGCTGTC
ACGTATCAGCACATAATCACGGCGTTGCCAGAGGCGACACACGAAGACATCGTTGGCGTCGGCAAACAGT
GGTCCGGCGCACGCGCCCTGGAGGCCTTGCTCACGGATGCGGGGGAGTTGAGAGGTCCGCCGTTACAGTT
GGACACAGGCCAACTTGTGAAGATTGCAAAACGTGGCGGCGTGACCGCAATGGAGGCAGTGCATGCATCG
CGCAATGCACTGACGGGTGCTCCCCTGGAGACGTCGACCGTCTCCAACGACCACCTCGTCGCCTTGGCCT
GCCTCGGCGGACGTCCTGCCATGGATGCAGTGAAAAAGGGATTGCCGCACGCGCCGGAATTGATCAGAAG
AGTCAATCGCCGTATTGGCGAACGCACGTCCCATCGCGTTGCCGGATCCCAGCTGGTCAAAAGTGAACTG
GAGGAGAAGAAATCTGAACTTCGTCATAAATTGAAATATGTGCCTCATGAATATATTGAATTAATTGAAA
TTGCCAGAAATCCCACTCAGGATAGGATTCTTGAAATGAAGGTAATGGAATTTTTTATGAAAGTTTATGG
ATATAGAGGTGAACATTTGGGTGGATCAAGGAAACCGGACGGAGCAATTTATACTGTCGGATCTCCTATT
GATTACGGTGTGATCGTGGATACTAAAGCTTATAGCGGAGGTTATAATCTGCCAATTGGCCAAGCAGATG
AAATGGAACGATATGTCGAAGAAAATCAAACACGAGACAAACATCTCAACCCTAATGAATGGTGGAAAGT
CTATCCATCTTCTGTAACGGAATTTAAGTTTTTATTTGTGAGTGGTCACTTTAAAGGAAACTACAAAGCT
CAGCTTACACGATTAAATCATATCACTAATTGTAATGGAGCTGTTCTTAGTGTAGAAGAGCTTTTAATTG
GTGGAGAAATGATTAAAGCCGGCACATTAACCTTAGAGGAAGTGAGAAGGAAATTTAATAACGGCGAGAT
AAACTTTAGATCTGGCGGCGGAGAGGGCAGAGGAAGTCTTCTAACATGCGGTGACGTGGAGGAGAATCCC
GGCCCTAGGATGTACCCATACGATGTTCCAGATTACGCTATGTACCCATACGATGTTCCAGATTACGCTA
TGGCCCCCAAGAAGAAGAGGAAGGTGGGCATTCACGGGGTACCTATGGTGGATCTACGCACGCTCGGCTA
CAGTCAGCAGCAGCAAGAGAAGATCAAACCGAAGGTGCGTTCGACAGTGGCGCAGCACCACGAGGCACTG
GTGGGCCATGGGTTTACACACGCGCACATCGTTGCGCTCAGCCAACACCCGGCAGCGTTAGGGACCGTCG
CTGTCACGTATCAGCACATAATCACGGCGTTGCCAGAGGCGACACACGAAGACATCGTTGGCGTCGGCAA
ACAGTGGTCCGGCGCACGCGCCCTGGAGGCCTTGCTCACGGATGCGGGGGAGTTGAGAGGTCCGCCGTTA
CAGTTGGACACAGGCCAACTTGTGAAGATTGCAAAACGTGGCGGCGTGACCGCAATGGAGGCAGTGCATG
CATCGCGCAATGCACTGACGGGTGCTCCCCTGGAGACCGTCGACGGTCTCCAACGACCACCTCGTCGCCT
TGGCCTGCCTCGGCGGACGTCCTGCCATGGATGCAGTGAAAAAGGGATTGCCGCACGCGCCGGAATTGAT
CAGAAGAGTCAATCGCCGTATTGGCGAACGCACGTCCCATCGCGTTGCCGGATCCCAGCTGGTCAAAAGT
GAACTGGAGGAGAAGAAATCTGAACTTCGTCATAAATTGAAATATGTGCCTCATGAATATATTGAATTAA
TTGAAATTGCCAGAAATCCCACTCAGGATAGGATTCTTGAAATGAAGGTAATGGAATTTTTTATGAAAGT
TTATGGATATAGAGGTGAACATTTGGGTGGATCAAGGAAACCGGACGGAGCAATTTATACTGTCGGATCT
CCTATTGATTACGGTGTGATCGTGGATACTAAAGCTTATAGCGGAGGTTATAATCTGCCAATTGGCCAAG
CAGATGAAATGCAACGATATGTCAAGGAAAATCAAACACGAAACAAACATATCAACCCTAATGAATGGTG
GAAAGTCTATCCATCTTCTGTAACGGAATTTAAGTTTTTATTTGTGAGTGGTCACTTTAAAGGAAACTAC
AAAGCTCAGCTTACACGATTAAATCGTAAGACTAATTGTAATGGAGCTGTTCTTAGTGTAGAAGAGCTTT
TAATTGGTGGAGAAATGATTAAAGCCGGCACATTAACCTTAGAGGAAGTGAGAAGGAAATTTAATAACGG
CGAGATAAACTTTTAACTCGAGTGATCCACCGGATCTAGATAACTGATCATAATCAGCCATACCACATTT
GTAGAGGTTTTACTTGCTTTAAAAAACCTCCCACACCTCCCCCTGAACCTGAAACATAAAATGAATGCAA
TTGTTGTTGTTAACTTGTTTATTGCAGCTTATAATGGTTACAAATAAAGCAATAGCATCACAAATTTCAC
AAATAAAGCATTTTTTTCACTGCATTCTAGTTGTGGTTTGTCCAAACTCATCAATGTATCTTAACGCGTA
AATTGTAAGCGTTAATATTTTGTTAAAATTCGCGTTAAATTTTTGTTAAATCAGCTCATTTTTTAACCAA
TAGGCCGAAATCGGCAAAATCCCTTATAAATCAAAAGAATAGACCGAGATAGGGT
[37 nt withheld, positions 4396-4432]
AAAGAACGTGGACTCCAACGTCAAAGG
[49 nt withheld, positions 4460-4508]
T
[91 nt withheld, positions 4510-4600]
G
[124 nt withheld, positions 4602-4725]
CAGGTGGCACTTTTCGGGGAAATGTGCGCGGAACCCCTATTTGTTTATTTTTCTAAATACATTCAAATAT
GTATCCGCTCATGAGACAATAACCCTGATAAATGCTTCAATAATATTGAAAAAGGAAGAGTCCTGAGGCG
GAAAGAACCAGCTGTGGAATGTGTGTCAGTTAGGGTGTGGAAAGTCCCCAGGCTCCCCAGCAGGCAGAAG
TATGCAAAGCATGCATCTCAATTAGTCAGCAACCAGGTGTGGAAAGTCCCCAGGCTCCCCAGCAGGCAGA
AGTATGCAAAGCATGCATCTCAATTAGTCAGCAACCATAGTCCCGCCCCTAACTCCGCCCATCCCGCCCC
TAACTCCGCCCAGTTCCGCCCATTCTCCGCCCCATGGCTGACTAATTTTTTTTATTTATGCAGAGGCCGA
GGCCGCCTCGGCCTCTGAGCTATTCCAGAAGTAGTGAGGAGGCTTTTTTGGAGGCCTAGGCTTTTGCAAA
GATCGATCAAGAGACAGGATGAGGATCGTTTCGCATGATTGAACAAGATGGATTGCACGCAGGTTCTCCG
GCCGCTTGGGTGGAGAGGCTATTCGGCTATGACTGGGCACAACAGACAATCGGCTGCTCTGATGCCGCCG
TGTTCCGGCTGTCAGCGCAGGGGCGCCCGGTTCTTTTTGTCAAGACCGACCTGTCCGGTGCCCTGAATGA
ACTGCAAGACGAGGCAGCGCGGCTATCGTGGCTGGCCACGACGGGCGTTCCTTGCGCAGCTGTGCTCGAC
GTTGTCACTGAAGCGGGAAGGGACTGGCTGCTATTGGGCGAAGTGCCGGGGCAGGATCTCCTGTCATCTC
ACCTTGCTCCTGCCGAGAAAGTATCCATCATGGCTGATGCAATGCGGCGGCTGCATACGCTTGATCCGGC
TACCTGCCCATTCGACCACCAAGCGAAACATCGCATCGAGCGAGCACGTACTCGGATGGAAGCCGGTCTT
GTCGATCAGGATGATCTGGACGAAGAGCATCAGGGGCTCGCGCCAGCCGAACTGTTCGCCAGGCTCAAGG
CGAGCATGCCCGACGGCGAGGATCTCGTCGTGACCCATGGCGATGCCTGCTTGCCGAATATCATGGTGGA
AAATGGCCGCTTTTCTGGATTCATCGACTGTGGCCGGCTGGGTGTGGCGGACCGCTATCAGGACATAGCG
TTGGCTACCCGTGATATTGCTGAAGAGCTTGGCGGCGAATGGGCTGACCGCTTCCTCGTGCTTTACGGTA
TCGCCGCTCCCGATTCGCAGCGCATCGCCTTCTATCGCCTTCTTGACGAGTTCTTCTGAGCGGGACTCTG
GGGTTCGAAATGACCGACCAAGCGACGCCCAACCTGCCATCACGAGATTTCGATTCCACCGCCGCCTTCT
ATGAAAGGTTGGGCTTCGGAATCGTTTTCCGGGACGCCGGCTGGATGATCCTCCAGCGCGGGGATCTCAT
GCTGGAGTTCTTCGCCCACCCTAGGGGGAGGCTAACTGAAACACGGAAGGAGACAATACCGGAAGGAACC
CGCGCTATGACGGCAATAAAAAGACAGAATAAAACGCACGGTGTTGGGTCGTTTGTTCATAAACGCGGGG
TTCGGTCCCAGGGCTGGCACTCTGTCGATACCCCACCGAGACACCATTGGGGCCAATACGCCCGCGTTTC
TTCCTTTTCCCCACCCCACCCCCCAAGTTCGGGTGAAGGCCCAGGGCTCGCAGCCAACGTCGGGGCGGCA
GGCCCTGCCATAGCCTCAGGTTACTCATATATACTTTAGATTGATTTAAAACTTCATTTTTAATTTAAAA
GGATCTAGGTGAAGATCCTTTTTGATAATCTCATGACCAAAATCCCTTAACGTGAGTTTTCGTTCCACTG
AGCGTCAGACCCCGTAGAAAAGATCAAAGGATCTTCTTGAGATCCTTTTTTTCTGCGCGTAATCTGCTGC
TTGCAAACAAAAAAACCACCGCTACCAGCGGTGGTTTGTTTGCCGGATCAAGAGCTACCAACTCTTTTTC
CGAAGGTAACTGGCTTCAGCAGAGCGCAGATACCAAATACTGTCCTTCTAGTGTAGCCGTAGTTAGGCCA
CCACTTCAAGAACTCTGTAGCACCGCCTACATACCTCGCTCTGCTAATCCTGTTACCAGTGGCTGCTGCC
AGTGGCGATAAGTCGTGTCTTACCGGGTTGGACTCAAGACGATAGTTACCGGATAAGGCGCAGCGGTCGG
GCTGAACGGGGGGTTCGTGCACACAGCCCAGCTTGGAGCGAACGACCTACACCGAACTGAGATACCTACA
GCGTGAGCTATGAGAAAGCGCCACGCTTCCCGAAGGGAGAAAGGCGGACAGGTATCCGGTAAGCGGCAGG
GTCGGAACAGGAGAGCGCACGAGGGAGCTTCCAGGGGGAAACGCCTGGTATCTTTATAGTCCTGTCGGGT
TTCGCCACCTCTGACTTGAGCGTCGATTTTTGTGATGCTCGTCAGGGGGGCGGAGCCTATGGAAAAACGC
CAGCAACGCGGCCTTTTTACGGTTCCTGGCCTTTTGCTGGCCTTTTGCTCACATGTTCTTTCCTGCGTTA
TCCCCTGATTCTGTGGATAACCGTATTACCGCCATGCAT
Features (pLannotate 1.2.2; 21 found; start..end, strand, type, name):
     61..364     +  enhancer       CMV enhancer: human cytomegalovirus immediate early enhancer
    365..568     +  promoter       CMV promoter: human cytomegalovirus (CMV) immediate early promoter
    613..1329    +  CDS            EGFP: EGFP is a basic (constitutively fluorescent) green fluorescent protein published in 1996, derived from Aequorea victoria. It is reported to be a rapidly-maturing weak dimer with moderate acid sensitivity.
   1399..1464    +  CDS            3xFLAG: three tandem FLAG® epitope tags, followed by an enterokinase cleavage site
   1462..2007    +  CDS            avrXa10 (fragment): AVX10_XANOO - Experimental evidence at protein level: Swiss-Prot protein existence level 1. Avirulence protein. Induces the hypersensitive response (HR)in rice plants carrying the resistance gene Xa10. Activity depends on the presence of the core repeat domains; replacement with repeat domains from other proteins (AvrBs3 of X.euvesicatoria (AC P14727) or AvrXa7 of this organism) does not elicit the HR. Probably acts as a transcription factor in its host plant (rice) to induce plant resistance or disease. From Xanthomonas oryzae pv. oryzae.
   2086..2667    +  CDS            FokI cleavage domain: nonspecific DNA cleavage domain of the FokI endonuclease (Li et al., 1992) must dimerize to be catalytically active
   2743..2769    +  CDS            3xHA (fragment): three tandem HA epitope tags
   2773..2799    +  CDS            3xHA (fragment): three tandem HA epitope tags
   2848..3252    +  CDS            avrXa10 (fragment): AVX10_XANOO - Experimental evidence at protein level: Swiss-Prot protein existence level 1. Avirulence protein. Induces the hypersensitive response (HR)in rice plants carrying the resistance gene Xa10. Activity depends on the presence of the core repeat domains; replacement with repeat domains from other proteins (AvrBs3 of X.euvesicatoria (AC P14727) or AvrXa7 of this organism) does not elicit the HR. Probably acts as a transcription factor in its host plant (rice) to induce plant resistance or disease. From Xanthomonas oryzae pv. oryzae.
   3260..3427    +  CDS            avrBs3 (fragment): AVRB3_XANEU - Experimental evidence at protein level: Swiss-Prot protein existence level 1. Avirulence protein. Acts as a transcription factor in C.annuum plants. In susceptible plants lacking the Bs3 resistance gene induces expression of a number of genes, including genes homologous to a family of auxin-induced genes, alpha-expansin genes, pectate lyase, anthocyanidin glucoside rhamnosyl transferase and at least one transcription factor, UPA20. Their expression leads to plant hypertrophy in mesophyll cells, probably mainly mediated by UPA20 (PubMed:17962565). In resistant plants induces the h
   3422..4003    +  CDS            FokI cleavage domain: nonspecific DNA cleavage domain of the FokI endonuclease (Li et al., 1992) must dimerize to be catalytically active
   4035..4119    +  CDS            large T antigen (fragment): large T antigen from SV40 (simian virus 40)
   4142..4263    +  polyA_signal   SV40 poly(A) signal: SV40 polyadenylation signal
   4297..4725    -  rep_origin     f1 ori (sequence partly withheld): f1 bacteriophage origin of replication; arrow indicates direction of (+) strand synthesis
   4752..4856    +  promoter       AmpR promoter: bla
   4858..5215    +  promoter       SV40 promoter: SV40 enhancer and early promoter
   5250..6044    +  CDS            NeoR/KanR: aminoglycoside phosphotransferase from Tn5; aph(3')-II (or nptII); confers resistance to neomycin, kanamycin, and G418 (Geneticin®)
   6065..6217    +  CDS            ble (fragment): BLE_KLEPN - Experimental evidence at protein level: Swiss-Prot protein existence level 1. Binding protein with a strong affinity to the bleomycin family of antibiotics. Binds to CL990; an antimitotic-antibiotic compound. From Klebsiella pneumoniae.
   6276..6323    +  polyA_signal   HSV TK poly(A) signal: herpes simplex virus thymidine kinase polyadenylation signal (Cole and Stacy, 1985)
   6414..6430    -  polyA_signal   bGH poly(A) signal (fragment): bovine growth hormone polyadenylation signal
   6652..7240    +  rep_origin     ori: high-copy-number ColE1/pMB1/pBR322/pUC origin of replication
