[The description below was written by a language model from this plasmid's Addgene catalogue record and pLannotate feature annotations shown in this document.]
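Description:
PTAL10 is an empty mammalian expression backbone, derived from PTAL6, designed to carry two TALEN monomers on a single plasmid. It is propagated in E. coli as a high-copy plasmid through a ColE1/pUC-type origin and selected with kanamycin. The Tn5 NeoR/KanR gene sits behind both a bacterial bla promoter and the SV40 enhancer/early promoter, and is followed by an HSV TK polyadenylation signal. The same marker can therefore in principle provide G418 selection in mammalian cells. An f1 origin is also present.

The payload is a single transcription unit driven by the CMV immediate early enhancer and promoter and terminated by an SV40 poly(A) signal. It begins with EGFP. This is followed by a 3xFLAG-tagged TAL effector scaffold (annotated as an avrXa10-like fragment) joined to a FokI cleavage domain. A second scaffold follows, marked by HA epitope repeats and annotated as avrXa10- and avrBs3-like fragments, and it is joined to a second FokI domain. The associated publication title describes 2A-coupled co-expression, which implies that self-cleaving 2A peptides lie in the unannotated gaps between these units, although the feature table does not annotate them. The TAL fragments appear to be only flanking regions. This fits the empty-backbone designation, in which user-defined DNA-binding repeat arrays are cloned into each monomer position, but the record does not describe the cloning sites.

Because FokI must dimerize to cut DNA, expressing both monomers from one transcript delivers the pair together. EGFP can serve as a fluorescent indicator of transfected cells in genome editing experiments.
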