Addgene plasmid #60671: PTAL10
Purpose: (Empty Backbone) two TALEN monomers in one plasmid
Depositing lab: Renzhi Han. Depositing organization: Ohio State University. Publication: Highly efficient genome editing via 2A-coupled co-expression of two TALEN monomers. Mariano A, Xu L, Han R. BMC Res Notes. 2014 Sep 10;7:628. doi: 10.1186/1756-0500-7-628. PubMed 25204665.
Backbone
  Vector backbone: PTAL6
Growth in bacteria
  Bacterial resistance: Kanamycin, 50 μg/mL
  Growth temperature: 37°C
  Growth strain: XL10 Gold
  Copy number: High Copy
Terms and licenses: Academic/Nonprofit Terms; Industry Terms: Not Available to Industry
How to cite: PTAL10 was a gift from Renzhi Han (Addgene plasmid # 60671 ; http://n2t.net/addgene:60671 ; RRID:Addgene_60671)
