>Addgene plasmid #60671 | PTAL10 | addgene partial sequence | sequence record 116506 | CMV-F 5'-CGCAAATGGGCGGTAGGCGTG-3'
CTATATAAGCAGAGCTGGTTTAGTGAACCGTCAGATCCGCTAGCGCTACCGGTCGCCACCATGGTGAGCA
AGGGCGAGGAGCTGTTCACCGGGGTGGTGCCCATCCTGGTCGAGCTGGACGGCGACGTAAACGGCCACAA
GTTCAGCGTGTCCGGCGAGGGCGAGGGCGATGCCACCTACGGCAAGCTGACCCTGAAGTTCATCTGCACC
ACCGGCAAGCTGCCCGTGCCCTGGCCCACCCTCGTGACCACCCTGACCTACGGCGTGCAGTGCTTCAGCC
GCTACCCCGACCACATGAAGCAGCACGACTTCTTCAAGTCCGCCATGCCCGAAGGCTACGTCCAGGAGCG
CACCATCTTCTTCAAGGACGACGGCAACTACAAGACCCGCGCCGAGGTGAAGTTCGAGGGCGACACCCTG
GTGAACCGCATCGAGCTGAAGGGCATCGACTTCAAGGAGGACGGCAACATCCTGGGGCACAAGCTGGAGT
ACAACTACAACAGCCACAACGTCTATATCATGGCCGACAAGCAGAAGAACGGCATCAAGGTGAACTTCAA
GATCCGCCACAACATCGAGGACGGCAGCGTGCAGCTCGCCGACCACTACCAGCAGAACACCCCCATCGGC
GACGGCCCCGTGCTGCTGCCCGACAACCACTACCTGAGCACCCAGTCCGCCCTGAGCAAAGACCCCAACG
AGAAGCGCGATCACATGGTCCTGCTGGAGTTCGTGACCGCCGCCGGGATCACTCTCGGCATGGACGAGCT
GTACAAGCAATGTACTAACTACGCTTTGTTGAAACTCGCTGGCGATGTTGAAAGTAACCCCGGTCCTGAA
TTCATGGACTACAAAGACCATGACGGTGATTATAAAGATCATGACATCGATTACAAGGATGACGATGACA
AGATGGCCCCCAAGAAGAAGAGGAAGGTGGGCATTCACGGGGTACCTATGGTGGATCTACGCACGCTCGG
CTACAGTCAGCAGCAGCAAGAGAAGATCAAACCGAAGGTGCGTTCGACAGTGGCGCAGCACCACGAGGCA
CTGGTGGG
