>Addgene plasmid #60671 | PTAL10 | addgene partial sequence | sequence record 116510 | EGFP-C 5'-CATGGTCCTGCTGGAGTTCGTG-3'
CTCTCGGCATGGACGAGCTGTACAAGCAATGTACTAACTACGCTTTGTTGAAACTCGCTGGCGATGTTGA
AAGTAACCCCGGTCCTGAATTCATGGACTACAAAGACCATGACGGTGATTATAAAGATCATGACATCGAT
TACAAGGATGACGATGACAAGATGGCCCCCAAGAAGAAGAGGAAGGTGGGCATTCACGGGGTACCTATGG
TGGATCTACGCACGCTCGGCTACAGTCAGCAGCAGCAAGAGAAGATCAAACCGAAGGTGCGTTCGACAGT
GGCGCAGCACCACGAGGCACTGGTGGGCCATGGGTTTACACACGCGCACATCGTTGCGCTCAGCCAACAC
CCGGCAGCGTTAGGGACCGTCGCTGTCACGTATCAGCACATAATCACGGCGTTGCCAGAGGCGACACACG
AAGACATCGTTGGCGTCGGCAAACAGTGGTCCGGCGCACGCGCCCTGGAGGCCTTGCTCACGGATGCGGG
GGAGTTGAGAGGTCCGCCGTTACAGTTGGACACAGGCCAACTTGTGAAGATTGCAAAACGTGGCGGCGTG
ACCGCAATGGAGGCAGTGCATGCATCGCGCAATGCACTGACGGGTGCTCCCCTGGAGACGTCGACCGTCT
CCAACGACCACCTCGTCGCCTTGGCCTGCCTCGGCGGACGTCCTGCCATGGATGCAGTGAAAAAGGGATT
GCCGCACGCGCCGGAATTGATCAGAAGAGTCAATCGCCGTATTGGCGAACGCACGTCCCATCGCGTTGCC
GGATCCCAGCTGGTCAAAAGTGAACTGGAGGAGAAGAAATCTGAACTTCGTCATAAATTGAAATATGTGC
CTCATGAATATATTGAATTAATTGAAATTGCCAGAAATCCCACTCAGGATAGGATTCTTGAAATGAAGGT
AATGGAATTTTTTATGAAAGTTTATGGATATAGAGGTGAACATTTGGGTGGATCAAGGAAACCGGACGGA
GCAATTTATACTGTCGGATCTCCTATTGATTACGGTGTGATCGTGGAT
