>Addgene plasmid #60671 | PTAL10 | addgene partial sequence | sequence record 116516 | hSMAD1-F2 5'-TGAGTTTGGACAAACCACAAC-3'
AAAATGCTTTATTTGTGAAATTTGTGATGCTATTGCTTTATTTGTAACCATTATAAGCTGCAATAAACAA
GTTAACAACAACAATTGCATTCATTTTATGTTTCAGGTTCAGGGGGAGGTGTGGGAGGTTTTTTAAAGCA
AGTAAAACCTCTACAAATGTGGTATGGCTGATTATGATCAGTTATCTAGATCCGGTGGATCACTCGAGTT
AAAAGTTTATCTCGCCGTTATTAAATTTCCTTCTCACTTCCTCTAAGGTTAATGTGCCGGCTTTAATCAT
TTCTCCACCAATTAAAAGCTCTTCTACACTAAGAACAGCTCCATTACAATTAGTCTTACGATTTAATCGT
GTAAGCTGAGCTTTGTAGTTTCCTTTAAAGTGACCACTCACAAATAAAAACTTAAATTCCGTTACAGAAG
ATGGATAGACTTTCCACCATTCATTAGGGTTGATATGTTTGTTTCGTGTTTGATTTTCCTTGACATATCG
TTGCATTTCATCTGCTTGGCCAATTGGCAGATTATAACCTCCGCTATAAGCTTTAGTATCCACGATCACA
CCGTAATCAATAGGAGATCCGACAGTATAAATTGCTCCGTCCGGTTTCCTTGATCCACCCAAATGTTCAC
CTCTATATCCATAAACTTTCATAAAAAATTCCATTACCTTCATTTCAAGAATCCTATCCTGAGTGGGATT
TCTGGCAATTTCAATTAATTCAATATATTCATGAGGCACATATTTCAATTTATGACGAAGTTCAGATTTC
TTCTCCTCCAGTTCACTTTTGACCAGCTGGGATCCGGCAACGCGATGGGACGTGCGTTCGCCAATACGGC
GATTGACTCTTCTGATCAATTCCGGCGCGTGCGGCAATCCCTTTTTCACTGCATCCATGGCAGGACGTCC
GCCGAGGCAGGCCAAGGCGACGAGGTGGTCGTTGGAGACCGTCGACGGTCTCCAGGGGAGCACCCGTCAG
TGCATTGCGCGATGCATGCACTGCCTCCATTGCGGTCACGCCGCCACGTTTTGCAATCTTCACAAGTTGG
CCTG
